>Addgene plasmid #121896 | PCRII apoA-Ib | addgene full sequence | sequence record 243564 | Addgene NGS Result
CAGGAAACAGCTATGACCATGATTACGCCAAGCTATTTAGGTGACACTATAGAATACTCAAGCTATGCAT
CAAGCTTGGTACCGAGCTCGGATCCACTAGTAACGGCCGCCAGTGTGCTGGAATTCGCCCTTCGAACTTC
TGGAGGGCCTTGAAGATGCCCTCGAAGTGTGGCTTCACCTGCTCTCCCAGCTCGGTCAGCTCTTTCCTCA
GTTCTCCAGACTTCACCTTCTCTCTGAACTCCAAGGCTCCCTTCTCCATCTGGTCCTTGTACTCCTGGAC
GTAGGGCTCCAGCATGGTCCTCAGCTCCTGCACGTTCTCAGCCACCTTGCCTCGGATGGCCTCCAGGATG
GGCATCAGCTTGGACTTGGTCTCCTCCCAGTTGGGTCCGATCTTCTCCTTCAGGCTGAGGACCACAGGCT
CCAGCTTGGCCCTGACCTCCTCCATGTGCTGACGCTGCTTGACCAGGTAGTCGTCCATGAAGGGCTTCAG
CTCGTCCCTGTACTCATTGAAGTGTTTCTCCAGCACGGCTCTGAGCTCCTCGCGCTTGGGCTCGATGTCC
TTGCGCAGGTCCTCCATGTCCTTGTTCAGCTTCTCGCGGATGGGGTTGGTGGCGTCCATCACCTGAGAGC
CCAGAGGCGTGATGACCTGGAAGAAGTTCTGGAAGTGGGAATGGAGGTTGTCGATGGACTGGCCCAGGAA
GACTTTGTAGTCTTTGAACTCGGTGTCGTCGAGGTGAGTGAGGGACTTGTGTGCGGCCTGCTTCAGATGA
TCTGCATAAACCTGCAGTGCAGACTTCACATGCTCCAGCTGCGATGGGGGCTCGTCCTGCAGGAACCGGG
CCTGGCAACCTGCCAGGAATACGGTGAGGGCGAGAAGGGCGAATTCTGCAGATATCCATCACACTGGCGG
CCGCTCGAGCATGCATCTAGAGGGCCCAATTCGCCCTATAGTGAGTCGTATTACAATTCACTGGCCGTCG
TTTTACAACGTCGTGACTGGGAAAACCCTGGCGTTACCCAACTTAATCGCCTTGCAGCACATCCCCCTTT
CGCCAGCTGGCGTAATAGCGAAGAGGCCCGCACCGATCGCCCTTCCCAACAGTTGCGCAGCCTGAATGGC
GAATGG
[124 nt withheld, positions 1127-1250]
C
[91 nt withheld, positions 1252-1342]
A
[49 nt withheld, positions 1344-1392]
CCTTTGACGTTGGAGTCCACGTTCTTT
[37 nt withheld, positions 1420-1456]
ACCCTATCTCGGTCTATTCTTTTGATTTATAAGGGATTTTGCCGATTTCGGCCTATTGGTTAAAAAATGA
GCTGATTTAACAAAAATTTAACGCGAATTTTAACAAAATTCAGGGCGCAAGGGCTGCTAAAGGAAGCGGA
ACACGTAGAAAGCCAGTCCGCAGAAACGGTGCTGACCCCGGATGAATGTCAGCTACTGGGCTATCTGGAC
AAGGGAAAACGCAAGCGCAAAGAGAAAGCAGGTAGCTTGCAGTGGGCTTACATGGCGATAGCTAGACTGG
GCGGTTTTATGGACAGCAAGCGAACCGGAATTGCCAGCTGGGGCGCCCTCTGGTAAGGTTGGGAAGCCCT
GCAAAGTAAACTGGATGGCTTTCTTGCCGCCAAGGATCTGATGGCGCAGGGGATCAAGATCTGATCAAGA
GACAGGATGAGGATCGTTTCGCATGATTGAACAAGATGGATTGCACGCAGGTTCTCCGGCCGCTTGGGTG
GAGAGGCTATTCGGCTATGACTGGGCACAACAGACAATCGGCTGCTCTGATGCCGCCGTGTTCCGGCTGT
CAGCGCAGGGGCGCCCGGTTCTTTTTGTCAAGACCGACCTGTCCGGTGCCCTGAATGAACTGCAGGACGA
GGCAGCGCGGCTATCGTGGCTGGCCACGACGGGCGTTCCTTGCGCAGCTGTGCTCGACGTTGTCACTGAA
GCGGGAAGGGACTGGCTGCTATTGGGCGAAGTGCCGGGGCAGGATCTCCTGTCATCCCACCTTGCTCCTG
CCGAGAAAGTATCCATCATGGCTGATGCAATGCGGCGGCTGCATACGCTTGATCCGGCTACCTGCCCATT
CGACCACCAAGCGAAACATCGCATCGAGCGAGCACGTACTCGGATGGAAGCCGGTCTTGTCGATCAGGAT
GATCTGGACGAAGAGCATCAGGGGCTCGCGCCAGCCGAACTGTTCGCCAGGCTCAAGGCGCGCATGCCCG
ACGGCGAGGATCTCGTCGTGACCCATGGCGATGCCTGCTTGCCGAATATCATGGTGGAAAATGGCCGCTT
TTCTGGATTCATCGACTGTGGCCGGCTGGGTGTGGCGGACCGCTATCAGGACATAGCGTTGGCTACCCGT
GATATTGCTGAAGAGCTTGGCGGCGAATGGGCTGACCGCTTCCTCGTGCTTTACGGTATCGCCGCTCCCG
ATTCGCAGCGCATCGCCTTCTATCGCCTTCTTGACGAGTTCTTCTGAATTGAAAAAGGAAGAGTATGAGT
ATTCAACATTTCCGTGTCGCCCTTATTCCCTTTTTTGCGGCATTTTGCCTTCCTGTTTTTGCTCACCCAG
AAACGCTGGTGAAAGTAAAAGATGCTGAAGATCAGTTGGGTGCACGAGTGGGTTACATCGAACTGGATCT
CAACAGCGGTAAGATCCTTGAGAGTTTTCGCCCCGAAGAACGTTTTCCAATGATGAGCACTTTTAAAGTT
CTGCTATGTGGCGCGGTATTATCCCGTATTGACGCCGGGCAAGAGCAACTCGGTCGCCGCATACACTATT
CTCAGAATGACTTGGTTGAGTACTCACCAGTCACAGAAAAGCATCTTACGGATGGCATGACAGTAAGAGA
ATTATGCAGTGCTGCCATAACCATGAGTGATAACACTGCGGCCAACTTACTTCTGACAACGATCGGAGGA
CCGAAGGAGCTAACCGCTTTTTTGCACAACATGGGGGATCATGTAACTCGCCTTGATCGTTGGGAACCGG
AGCTGAATGAAGCCATACCAAACGACGAGCGTGACACCACGATGCCTGTAGCAATGGCAACAACGTTGCG
CAAACTATTAACTGGCGAACTACTTACTCTAGCTTCCCGGCAACAATTAATAGACTGGATGGAGGCGGAT
AAAGTTGCAGGACCACTTCTGCGCTCGGCCCTTCCGGCTGGCTGGTTTATTGCTGATAAATCTGGAGCCG
GTGAGCGTGGGTCTCGCGGTATCATTGCAGCACTGGGGCCAGATGGTAAGCCCTCCCGTATCGTAGTTAT
CTACACGACGGGGAGTCAGGCAACTATGGATGAACGAAATAGACAGATCGCTGAGATAGGTGCCTCACTG
ATTAAGCATTGGTAACTGTCAGACCAAGTTTACTCATATATACTTTAGATTGATTTAAAACTTCATTTTT
AATTTAAAAGGATCTAGGTGAAGATCCTTTTTGATAATCTCATGACCAAAATCCCTTAACGTGAGTTTTC
GTTCCACTGAGCGTCAGACCCCGTAGAAAAGATCAAAGGATCTTCTTGAGATCCTTTTTTTCTGCGCGTA
ATCTGCTGCTTGCAAACAAAAAAACCACCGCTACCAGCGGTGGTTTGTTTGCCGGATCAAGAGCTACCAA
CTCTTTTTCCGAAGGTAACTGGCTTCAGCAGAGCGCAGATACCAAATACTGTTCTTCTAGTGTAGCCGTA
GTTAGGCCACCACTTCAAGAACTCTGTAGCACCGCCTACATACCTCGCTCTGCTAATCCTGTTACCAGTG
GCTGCTGCCAGTGGCGATAAGTCGTGTCTTACCGGGTTGGACTCAAGACGATAGTTACCGGATAAGGCGC
AGCGGTCGGGCTGAACGGGGGGTTCGTGCACACAGCCCAGCTTGGAGCGAACGACCTACACCGAACTGAG
ATACCTACAGCGTGAGCTATGAGAAAGCGCCACGCTTCCCGAAGGGAGAAAGGCGGACAGGTATCCGGTA
AGCGGCAGGGTCGGAACAGGAGAGCGCACGAGGGAGCTTCCAGGGGGAAACGCCTGGTATCTTTATAGTC
CTGTCGGGTTTCGCCACCTCTGACTTGAGCGTCGATTTTTGTGATGCTCGTCAGGGGGGCGGAGCCTATG
GAAAAACGCCAGCAACGCGGCCTTTTTACGGTTCCTGGCCTTTTGCTGGCCTTTTGCTCACATGTTCTTT
CCTGCGTTATCCCCTGATTCTGTGGATAACCGTATTACCGCCTTTGAGTGAGCTGATACCGCTCGCCGCA
GCCGAACGACCGAGCGCAGCGAGTCAGTGAGCGAGGAAGCGGAAGAGCGCCCAATACGCAAACCGCCTCT
CCCCGCGCGTTGGCCGATTCATTAATGCAGCTGGCACGACAGGTTTCCCGACTGGAAAGCGGGCAGTGAG
CGCAACGCAATTAATGTGAGTTAGCTCACTCATTAGGCACCCCAGGCTTTACACTTTATGCTTCCGGCTC
GTATGTTGTGTGGAATTGTGAGCGGATAACAATTTCACA
Features (pLannotate 1.2.2; 13 found; start..end, strand, type, name):
     35..53      +  promoter       SP6 promoter: promoter for bacteriophage SP6 RNA polymerase
    945..963     -  promoter       T7 promoter: promoter for bacteriophage T7 RNA polymerase
    966..1123    +  CDS            lacZα (fragment): LacZα fragment of β-galactosidase; lacZ fragment
   1127..1555    +  rep_origin     f1 ori (sequence partly withheld): f1 bacteriophage origin of replication; arrow indicates direction of (+) strand synthesis
   1568..1867    +  CDS            tnpA (fragment): TN5P_ECOLX - Also known as tnp. Experimental evidence at protein level: Swiss-Prot protein existence level 1. Mediates transposition of transposon Tn5 by a 'cut and paste' mechanism. First, the monomeric transposase binds the 19 bp inverted DNA repeats flanking the transposon. Then, dimerization of the DNA- bound transposase creates a synaptic DNA complex. After nicking of the first DNA strand, excision of the transposon proceeds through a series of intermediates. The transposase then mediates the insertion of the transposon at a new site by strand transfer. The activity of the wild- type tran
   1899..2690    +  CDS            neo: KKA2_KLEPN - Also known as kan, nptII. Experimental evidence at protein level: Swiss-Prot protein existence level 1. Resistance to kanamycin, neomycin, paromomycin, ribostamycin, butirosin and gentamicin B. From Klebsiella pneumoniae.
   2694..2710    +  promoter       AmpR promoter (fragment): bla
   2711..3571    +  CDS            AmpR: β-lactamase; bla; confers resistance to ampicillin, carbenicillin, and related antibiotics
   3742..4330    +  rep_origin     ori: high-copy-number ColE1/pMB1/pBR322/pUC origin of replication
   4513..4605    +  CDS            lacI (fragment): lac repressor; lacI; The lac repressor binds to the lac operator to inhibit transcription in E. coli. This inhibition can be relieved by adding lactose or isopropyl-β-D-thiogalactopyranoside (IPTG).
   4618..4639    +  protein_bind   CAP binding site: CAP binding activates transcription in the presence of cAMP. E. coli catabolite activator protein
   4654..4684    +  promoter       lac promoter: promoter for the E. coli lac operon
   4692..4708    +  protein_bind   lac operator: The lac repressor binds to the lac operator to inhibit transcription in E. coli. This inhibition can be relieved by adding lactose or isopropyl-β-D-thiogalactopyranoside (IPTG). lac repressor encoded by lacI
