[The description below was written by a language model from this plasmid's Addgene catalogue record and pLannotate feature annotations shown in this document.]
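Description:
PCRII apoA-Ib is a bacterial cloning and in vitro transcription plasmid built on the Invitrogen pCRII backbone, into which a 742 bp fragment of the zebrafish (Danio rerio) apolipoprotein A-Ib gene, apoa1b, was inserted by TOPO cloning. The whole plasmid is about 4.7 kb. It is propagated in E. coli from a high-copy ColE1/pUC-type origin and carries two selectable markers: a neo/nptII gene conferring kanamycin resistance and a β-lactamase gene conferring ampicillin resistance. An f1 phage origin is also present, which in principle permits single-stranded DNA production. The short Tn5 transposase and lacI fragments in the annotation are backbone remnants rather than functional genes.

The annotation does not label the insert itself, but the roughly 900 bp unannotated interval between the SP6 promoter and the oppositely oriented T7 promoter corresponds to the cloning site that holds the apoa1b fragment. This site lies within the lac promoter/operator–lacZα region, so insertion disrupts the lacZα reading frame, the basis for blue/white screening in this vector family. The convergent phage promoters allow run-off transcription of either strand of the insert with SP6 or T7 RNA polymerase, yielding antisense riboprobe for detection and sense probe as a control. The record does not state the insert's orientation, so it does not indicate which polymerase produces the antisense strand. The stated purpose is generating an in situ hybridization probe for zebrafish apoA-Ib, in the context of a broader expression analysis of zebrafish apolipoprotein genes.
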