Addgene plasmid #121896: PCRII apoA-Ib
Purpose: Plasmid for making zebrafish apoA-Ib in situ probe
Depositing lab: Steven Farber. Depositing organization: Carnegie Institution for Science. Publication: Zebrafish as a model for apolipoprotein biology: comprehensive expression analysis and a role for ApoA-IV in regulating food intake. Otis JP, Zeituni EM, Thierer JH, Anderson JL, Brown AC, Boehm ED, Cerchione DM, Ceasrine AM, Avraham-Davidi I, Tempelhof H, Yaniv K, Farber SA. Dis Model Mech. 2015 Mar;8(3):295-309. doi: 10.1242/dmm.018754. Epub 2015 Jan 29. PubMed 25633982.
Backbone
  Vector backbone: pCRII
  Backbone manufacturer: Invitrogen
  Backbone size w/o insert (bp): 3973
  Total vector size (bp): 4713
Growth in bacteria
  Bacterial resistance: Ampicillin and Kanamycin, 100 & 50 μg/mL
  Growth temperature: 37°C
  Growth strain: DH5alpha
  Copy number: Unknown
Gene/Insert
  Gene/Insert name: ApoA1b
  Species: D. rerio (zebrafish)
  Insert size (bp): 742
  GenBank ID: NM_001100144.2
  Entrez Gene: apoa1b (a.k.a. wu:fb66d03, wu:fd19c08, xx:sd49)
  Cloning method: TOPO Cloning
  Sequencing primers: 5′ CTC GCC CTC ACC GTA TTC CT; 3′ CGA ACT TCT GGA GGG CCT TG
Terms and licenses: Academic/Nonprofit Terms; Industry Terms: Not Available to Industry
How to cite: PCRII apoA-Ib was a gift from Steven Farber (Addgene plasmid # 121896 ; http://n2t.net/addgene:121896 ; RRID:Addgene_121896)
